>Addgene plasmid #202884 | Salsa-BC43-P1D7 | addgene full sequence | sequence record 413426 | Addgene NGS Result
AGCGCCCAATACGCAAACCGCCTCTCCCCGCGCGTTGGCCGATTCATTAATGCAGTCGAGGGATCTCCAT
AAGAGAAGAGGGACAGCTATGACTGGGAGTAGTCAGGAGAGGAGGAAAAATCTGGCTAGTAAAACATGTA
AGGAAAATTTTAGGGATGTTAAAGAAAAAAATAACACAAAACAAAATATAAAAAAAATCTAACCTCAAGT
CAAGGCTTTTCTATGGAATAAGGAATGGACAGCAGGGGGCTGTTTCATATACTGATGACCTCTTTATAGC
CAACCTTTGTTCATGGCAGCCAGCATATGGGCATATGTTGCCAAACTCTAAACCAAATACTCATTCTGAT
GTTTTAAATGATTTGCCCTCCCATATGTCCTTCCGAGTGAGAGACACAAAAAATTCCAACACACTATTGC
AATGAAAATAAATTTCCTTTATTAGCCAGAAGTCAGATGCTCAAGGGGCTTCATGATGTCCCCATAATTT
TTGGCAGAGGGAAAAAGATCGATCTCAGTGGTATTTGTGAGCCAGGGCATTGGCCACACCAGCCACCACC
TTCTGATAGGCAGCCTGCACCTGAGGAGTGAATTCTTTGCCAAAATGATGAGACAGCACAACAACCAGCA
CGTTGCCCAGGAGCTGTAGGAAAGAGAAGAAGGCATGAACATGGTTAGCAGAGGGGCCCGGTTTGGACTC
AGAGTATTTTATCCTCATCTCAAACAGTGTATATCATTGTAACCATAAAGAGAAAGGCAGGATGATGACC
AGGGTGTAGTTGTTTCTACCAATAAGAATATTTCCACGCCAGCCAGAATTTATATGCAGAAATATTCTAC
CTTATCATTTAATTATAACAATTGTTCTCTAAAACTGTGCTGAAGTACAATATAATATACCCTGATTGCC
TTGAAAAAAAAGTGATTAGAGAAAGTACTTACAATCTGACAAATAAACAAAAGTGAATTTAAAAATTCGT
TACAAATGCAAGCTAAAGTTTAACGAAAAAGTTACAGAAAATGAAAAGAAAATAAGAGGAGACAATGGTT
GTCAACAGAGTAGAAAGTGAAAGAAACAAAATTATCATGAGGGTCCATGGTGATACAAGGGACATCTTCC
CATTCTAAACAACACCCTGAAAACTTTGCCCCCTCCATATAACATGAATTTTACAATAGCGAAAAAGAAA
GAACAATCAAGGGTCCCCAAACTCACCCTGAAGTTCTCAGCTCTAGAGATATCGTCGAGGCCGCGCTAGC
GTTTAAACTGTCGACCTTAATTAAGAGATCTGCTCGAGGCGCGTCAGCTGACTAGAGGATCCCCGGGTAC
CGAGCTCGAATTCGGGGCCGCGGAGGCTGGATCGGTCCCGGTGTCTTCTATGGAGGTCAAAACAGCGTGG
ATGGCGTCTCCAGGCGATCTGACGGTTCACTAAACGAGCTCTGCTTATATAGGCCTCCCACCGTACACGC
CTACCTCGACCCGGGTACCGAGCTCGACTTTCACTTTTCTCTATCACTGATAGGGAGTGGTAAACTCGAC
TTTCACTTTTCTCTATCACTGATAGGGAGTGGTAAACTCGACTTTCACTTTTCTCTATCACTGATAGGGA
GTGGTAAACTCGACTTTCACTTTTCTCTATCACTGATAGGGAGTGGTAAACTCGACTTTCACTTTTCTCT
ATCACTGATAGGGAGTGGTAAACTCGACCTATATAAGCAGAGCTCGTTTAGTGAACCGTCAGATCGCCTG
GAGACGCCATCCACGCTGTTTTGACCTCCATAGAAGACACCGGGACCGATCCAGCCTCCGCGGCCCCGAA
TTCCTGCAGCGGCCGCTCTAGAACTAGTGGATCCCCGCGGATGGTGAGCAAGGGCGAGGAGCTGTTCACC
GGGGTGGTGCCCATCCTGGTCGAGCTGGACGGCGACGTAAACGGCCACAAGTTCAGCGTGTCCGGCGAGG
GCGAGGGCGATGCCACCTACGGCAAGCTGACCCTGAAGTTCATCTGCACCACCGGCAAGCTGCCCGTGCC
CTGGCCCACCCTCGTGACCACCCTGACCTACGGCGTGCAGTGCTTCAGCCGCTACCCCGACCACATGAAG
CAGCACGACTTCTTCAAGTCCGCCATGCCCGAAGGCTACGTCCAGGAGCGCACCATCTTCTTCAAGGACG
ACGGCAACTACAAGACCCGCGCCGAGGTGAAGTTCGAGGGCGACACCCTGGTGAACCGCATCGAGCTGAA
GGGCATCGACTTCAAGGAGGACGGCAACATCCTGGGGCACAAGCTGGAGTACAACTACAACAGCCACAAC
GTCTATATCATGGCCGACAAGCAGAAGAACGGCATCAAGGTGAACTTCAAGATCCGCCACAACATCGAGG
ACGGCAGCGTGCAGCTCGCCGACCACTACCAGCAGAACACCCCCATCGGCGACGGCCCCGTGCTGCTGCC
CGACAACCACTACCTGAGCACCCAGTCCGCCCTGAGCAAAGACCCCAACGAGAAGCGCGATCACATGGTC
CTGCTGGAGTTCGTGACCGCCGCCGGGATCACTCTCGGCATGGACGAGCTGTACAAGTAAGGCGAGGCTG
GAATTCGATATCAAGCTTGTCGACCTAGTTCTAGAGGATCCAGACATGATAAGATACATTGATGAGTTTG
GACAAACCACAACTAGAATGCAGTGAAAAAAATGCTTTATTTGTGAAATTTGTGATGCTATTGCTTTATT
TGTAACCATTATAAGCTGCAATAAACAAGTTAACAACAACAATTGCATTCATTTTATGTTTCAGGTTCAG
GGGGAGGTGTGGGAGGTTTTTTAAAGCAAGTAAAACCTCTACAAATGTGGTATGGCTGATTATGATCCTG
CAAGCCTCGTCGTCCTGGCCGGACCACGCTATCTGTGCAAGGTCCCCGGCCCCGGACGCGCGCTCCATGA
GCAGAGCGCCCGCCGCCGAGGCGAAGACTCGGGCGGCGCCCTGCCCGTCCCACCAGGTCAACAGGCGGTA
ACCGGCCTCTTCATCGGGAATGCGCGCGACCTTCAGCATCGCCGGCATGTCCCCCTGGCGGACGGGAAGT
ATCCAGCTCGACCAAGCTGGCCGCGTCGAGTGAAGACGAAAGGGCCTCGTGATACGCCTATTTTTATAGG
TTAATGTCATGATAATAATGGTTTCTTAGACGTCAGGTGGCACTTTTCGGGGAAATGTGCGCGGAACCCC
TATTTGTTTATTTTTCTAAATACATTCAAATATGTATCCGCTCATGAGACAATAACCCTGATAAATGCTT
CAATAATATTGAAAAAGGAAGAGTATGAGTATTCAACATTTCCGTGTCGCCCTTATTCCCTTTTTTGCGG
CATTTTGCCTTCCTGTTTTTGCTCACCCAGAAACGCTGGTGAAAGTAAAAGATGCTGAAGATCAGTTGGG
TGCACGAGTGGGTTACATCGAACTGGATCTCAACAGCGGTAAGATCCTTGAGAGTTTTCGCCCCGAAGAA
CGTTTTCCAATGATGAGCACTTTTAAAGTTCTGCTATGTGGCGCGGTATTATCCCGTGTTGACGCCGGGC
AAGAGCAACTCGGTCGCCGCATACACTATTCTCAGAATGACTTGGTTGAGTACTCACCAGTCACAGAAAA
GCATCTTACGGATGGCATGACAGTAAGAGAATTATGCAGTGCTGCCATAACCATGAGTGATAACACTGCG
GCCAACTTACTTCTGACAACGATCGGAGGACCGAAGGAGCTAACCGCTTTTTTGCACAACATGGGGGATC
ATGTAACTCGCCTTGATCGTTGGGAACCGGAGCTGAATGAAGCCATACCAAACGACGAGCGTGACACCAC
GATGCCTGTAGCAATGGCAACAACGTTGCGCAAACTATTAACTGGCGAACTACTTACTCTAGCTTCCCGG
CAACAATTAATAGACTGGATGGAGGCGGATAAAGTTGCAGGACCACTTCTGCGCTCGGCCCTTCCGGCTG
GCTGGTTTATTGCTGATAAATCTGGAGCCGGTGAGCGTGGGTCTCGCGGTATCATTGCAGCACTGGGGCC
AGATGGTAAGCCCTCCCGTATCGTAGTTATCTACACGACGGGGAGTCAGGCAACTATGGATGAACGAAAT
AGACAGATCGCTGAGATAGGTGCCTCACTGATTAAGCATTGGTAACTGTCAGACCAAGTTTACTCATATA
TACTTTAGATTGATTTAAAACTTCATTTTTAATTTAAAAGGATCTAGGTGAAGATCCTTTTTGATAATCT
CATGACCAAAATCCCTTAACGTGAGTTTTCGTTCCACTGAGCGTCAGACCCCGTAGAAAAGATCAAAGGA
TCTTCTTGAGATCCTTTTTTTCTGCGCGTAATCTGCTGCTTGCAAACAAAAAAACCACCGCTACCAGCGG
TGGTTTGTTTGCCGGATCAAGAGCTACCAACTCTTTTTCCGAAGGTAACTGGCTTCAGCAGAGCGCAGAT
ACCAAATACTGTTCTTCTAGTGTAGCCGTAGTTAGGCCACCACTTCAAGAACTCTGTAGCACCGCCTACA
TACCTCGCTCTGCTAATCCTGTTACCAGTGGCTGCTGCCAGTGGCGATAAGTCGTGTCTTACCGGGTTGG
ACTCAAGACGATAGTTACCGGATAAGGCGCAGCGGTCGGGCTGAACGGGGGGTTCGTGCACACAGCCCAG
CTTGGAGCGAACGACCTACACCGAACTGAGATACCTACAGCGTGAGCTATGAGAAAGCGCCACGCTTCCC
GAAGGGAGAAAGGCGGACAGGTATCCGGTAAGCGGCAGGGTCGGAACAGGAGAGCGCACGAGGGAGCTTC
CAGGGGGAAACGCCTGGTATCTTTATAGTCCTGTCGGGTTTCGCCACCTCTGACTTGAGCGTCGATTTTT
GTGATGCTCGTCAGGGGGGCGGAGCCTATGGAAAAACGCCAGCAACGCGGCCTTTTTACGGTTCCTGGCC
TTTTGCTGGCCTTTTGCTCACATGTTCTTTCCTGCGTTATCCCCTGATTCTGTGGATAACCGTATTACCG
CCTTTGAGTGAGCTGATACCGCTCGCCGCAGCCGAACGACCGAGCGCAGCGAGTCAGTGAGCGAGGAAGC
GGAAG
Features (pLannotate 1.2.2; 17 found; start..end, strand, type, name):
      2..55      +  CDS            lacI (fragment): lac repressor; lacI; The lac repressor binds to the lac operator to inhibit transcription in E. coli. This inhibition can be relieved by adding lactose or isopropyl-β-D-thiogalactopyranoside (IPTG).
    388..443     -  polyA_signal   β-globin poly(A) signal: rabbit β-globin polyadenylation signal (Gil and Proudfoot, 1987)
    518..640     -  CDS            HBB: HBB_COLGU - Experimental evidence at transcript level: Swiss-Prot protein existence level 2. Involved in oxygen transport from the lung to the various peripheral tissues. From Colobus guereza (Mantled guereza) (Eastern black-and-white colobus monkey).
    644..1216    -  intron         β-globin intron: intron from rabbit β-globin gene
   1312..1343    -  misc_feature   MCS (fragment): pUC18/19 multiple cloning site
   1437..1475    -  promoter       minimal CMV promoter: human cytomegalovirus (CMV) immediate early promoter
   1493..1708    -  protein_bind   tetracycline response element (fragment): contains seven copies of the tetracycline operator tetO tetracycline repressor TetR
   1708..1753    +  promoter       TRE3GV promoter (fragment): 3rd-generation Tet-responsive promoter that can be activated by binding of Tet-On® 3G, optimized for retroviral and lentiviral vectors
   1829..1856    +  misc_feature   MCS (fragment): pBluescript multiple cloning site
   1861..2580    +  CDS            EGFP: the original enhanced GFP (Yang et al., 1996) mammalian codon-optimized
   2590..2613    +  misc_feature   MCS (fragment): pBluescript multiple cloning site
   2627..2761    -  polyA_signal   SV40 poly(A) signal: SV40 polyadenylation signal
   2784..2867    -  CDS            large T antigen (fragment): large T antigen from SV40 (simian virus 40)
   2861..3091    -  CDS            str (fragment): STR_KLEPN - Protein inferred from homology: Swiss-Prot protein existence level 3. The aminoglycoside phosphotransferases achieve inactivation of their antibiotic substrates by phosphorylation. From Klebsiella pneumoniae.
   3210..3314    +  promoter       AmpR promoter: bla
   3315..4175    +  CDS            AmpR: β-lactamase; bla; confers resistance to ampicillin, carbenicillin, and related antibiotics
   4346..4934    +  rep_origin     ori: high-copy-number ColE1/pMB1/pBR322/pUC origin of replication
