[The description below was written by a language model from this plasmid's Addgene catalogue record and pLannotate feature annotations shown in this document.]
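Description:
Salsa-BC43-P1D7 is a mammalian expression reporter plasmid built on the pCER206 backbone, one member of a set of barcoded reporters made for PRESTO-Salsa, a highly multiplexed assay for screening GPCR activation. It is about 5.1 kb and is propagated in E. coli as a high-copy plasmid through a ColE1/pUC-type origin, with ampicillin selection provided by the bla (AmpR) gene under its own promoter. No mammalian selection marker is annotated; short fragments matching lacI, SV40 large T antigen and an aminoglycoside phosphotransferase appear to be backbone remnants rather than functional genes.

The payload is a synthetic insert of roughly 730 bp, EGFP/BC43, placed between BsrGI and HindIII sites and driven by a tetracycline response element. The feature table shows a bidirectional arrangement around the tetO repeats. On one side, a TRE3G-type promoter fragment leads into the mammalian codon-optimized EGFP coding sequence. On the other, a minimal CMV promoter faces a multiple cloning site fragment followed by a rabbit β-globin intron, a β-globin coding fragment and the β-globin poly(A) signal. An SV40 poly(A) signal lies just downstream of EGFP, although it is annotated on the opposite strand. The barcode itself is not annotated as a separate feature. Given the cloning sites and insert name, it probably sits at or just after the 3′ end of EGFP, so that it would be carried on the reporter transcript.

Because a TRE is activated by a tetracycline-controlled transactivator, reporter transcription reads out transactivator activity. The record does not describe the coupling to receptor activation. The unique barcode (BC43) lets this reporter be distinguished from others in pooled samples, presumably by sequencing.
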