Addgene plasmid #202884: Salsa-BC43-P1D7
Purpose: Expression of barcoded reporter plasmid for PRESTO-Salsa; EGFP/BC43
Depositing lab: Noah Palm. Depositing organization: Yale University. Publication: Highly multiplexed bioactivity screening reveals human and microbiota metabolome-GPCRome interactions. Chen H, Rosen CE, Gonzalez-Hernandez JA, Song D, Potempa J, Ring AM, Palm NW. Cell. 2023 Jul 6;186(14):3095-3110.e19. doi: 10.1016/j.cell.2023.05.024. Epub 2023 Jun 14. PubMed 37321219.
Backbone
  Vector backbone: pCER206
  Vector type: Mammalian Expression
Growth in bacteria
  Bacterial resistance: Ampicillin, 100 μg/mL
  Growth temperature: 37°C
  Growth strain: DH5alpha
  Copy number: High Copy
Gene/Insert
  Gene/Insert name: EGFP/BC43
  Species: Synthetic
  Insert size (bp): 730
  Promoter: Tet Response Element (TRE)
  Cloning method: Restriction Enzyme; 5′ cloning site BsrGI (not destroyed); 3′ cloning site HindIII (not destroyed)
  Sequencing primers: 5′ Custom primer (GAAGCGCGATCACATGG)
Terms and licenses: Academic/Nonprofit Terms; Industry Terms: Not Available to Industry
How to cite: Salsa-BC43-P1D7 was a gift from Noah Palm (Addgene plasmid # 202884 ; http://n2t.net/addgene:202884 ; RRID:Addgene_202884)
