>Addgene plasmid #202884 | Salsa-BC43-P1D7 | depositor partial sequence | sequence record 393757 | BC43
GGCGAGGCTG
